Addgene plasmid #159076: pMSR:MSMEG_0690:Dendra
Purpose: T7 expression of C-term fluorescent fusion in E. coli
Depositing lab: Keith Derbyshire & Joseph Wade. Depositing organization: Wadsworth Center, New York State Department of Health. Publication: A Mycobacterial Systems Resource for the Research Community. Judd JA, Canestrari J, Clark R, Joseph A, Lapierre P, Lasek-Nesselquist E, Mir M, Palumbo M, Smith C, Stone M, Upadhyay A, Wirth SE, Dedrick RM, Meier CG, Russell DA, Dills A, Dove E, Kester J, Wolf ID, Zhu J, Rubin ER, Fortune S, Hatfull GF, Gray TA, Wade JT, Derbyshire KM. mBio. 2021 Mar 2;12(2). pii: mBio.02401-20. doi: 10.1128/mBio.02401-20. PubMed 33653882.
Backbone
  Vector backbone: pMSR:Dendra
  Vector type: Bacterial Expression ; Integrating Mycobacterial Expression Vector attL5
Growth in bacteria
  Bacterial resistance: Apramycin, 25 μg/mL
  Growth temperature: 37°C
  Growth strain: DH5alpha
  Copy number: High Copy
Gene/Insert
  Gene/Insert name: MSMEG_0690
  Species: M. smegmatis
  Promoter: pmycTetO
  Tag / fusion protein: Gly-Ala Linker/Dendra2/1x Flag Tag (C terminal on insert)
  Cloning method: Ligation Independent Cloning
  Sequencing primers: 5′ TGATAGAGTTTGTCCTCCCTATCAG; 3′ TCCATATGCACCTTGACACG
Terms and licenses: Academic/Nonprofit Terms; Industry Terms: Not Available to Industry
Depositor comments: NCBI reference sequence: CP000480.1. 5' cloning site: Ase1, destroyed during cloning. 3' cloning site: HindIII, not destroyed during cloning
How to cite: pMSR:MSMEG_0690:Dendra was a gift from Keith Derbyshire & Joseph Wade (Addgene plasmid # 159076 ; http://n2t.net/addgene:159076 ; RRID:Addgene_159076)
