[The description below was written by a language model from this plasmid's Addgene catalogue record and pLannotate feature annotations shown in this document.]
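Description:
pMSR:MSMEG_0690:Dendra is a dual-purpose bacterial expression plasmid of about 8 kb from a mycobacterial systems resource collection. It is built on the pMSR:Dendra backbone and catalogued both as an E. coli expression vector and as an integrating mycobacterial vector targeting the L5 attachment site. In E. coli it replicates at high copy from a ColE1/pUC-type origin. Selection is with apramycin, conferred by the aac(3)IV acetyltransferase gene, a marker that can also be used in mycobacteria. The backbone carries the mycobacteriophage L5 integrase gene plus adjacent phage L5 sequence. This allows site-specific, single-copy insertion into the mycobacterial chromosome rather than episomal maintenance.

The insert is the M. smegmatis open reading frame MSMEG_0690, introduced by ligation-independent cloning. It is fused at its C terminus through a Gly-Ala linker to the green-to-red photoconvertible fluorescent protein Dendra2, followed by a single FLAG epitope. The gene itself is not annotated in the feature table, but it evidently occupies the roughly 3 kb unannotated stretch between the promoter region and Dendra2. The record names the promoter as pmycTetO, a tet-operator-containing mycobacterial promoter. The short "tight TRE" fragments in the automated annotation most likely correspond to its tet operator sites rather than to a mammalian Tet-responsive promoter. A T7 promoter lies immediately downstream of these operators, and a partial T7 terminator follows the FLAG tag. The same cassette can therefore be transcribed by T7 RNA polymerase in E. coli, which is the stated purpose. The fusion supports fluorescence localisation and photoconversion-based tracking of the protein, and the FLAG tag allows immunodetection or affinity capture.
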