Features (pLannotate 1.2.2; 13 found; start..end, strand, type, name):
     15..32      +  promoter       tight TRE promoter (fragment): Tet-responsive promoter PTight, consisting of seven tet operator sequences followed by the minimal CMV promoter
     46..64      +  promoter       T7 promoter: promoter for bacteriophage T7 RNA polymerase
   3227..3913    +  CDS            Dendra2: Dendra2 is a photoconvertible green fluorescent protein published in 2006, derived from Dendronephthya sp.. It has high acid sensitivity.
   3953..3973    +  CDS            FLAG (fragment): FLAG® epitope tag, followed by an enterokinase cleavage site
   3982..4024    +  terminator     T7 terminator (fragment): transcription terminator for bacteriophage T7 RNA polymerase
   4230..5030    +  CDS            ApmR: aminoglycoside 3-N-acetyltransferase type IV ; aac(3)IV; confers resistance to apramycin (Paget and Davies, 1996)
   5097..5114    -  misc_feature   MCS (fragment): pBluescript multiple cloning site
   5155..5743    +  rep_origin     ori: high-copy-number ColE1/pMB1/pBR322/pUC origin of replication
   5911..5939    +  misc_feature   MCS (fragment): pUC18/19 multiple cloning site
   6499..7611    +  CDS            33: VINT_BPML5 - Also known as int. Protein inferred from homology: Swiss-Prot protein existence level 3. Integrase is necessary for integration of the phage into the host genome by site-specific recombination. From Mycobacterium phage L5 (Mycobacteriophage L5).
   7673..7777    -  CDS            32 (fragment): VG32_BPML5 - Protein predicted: Swiss-Prot protein existence level 4. From Mycobacterium phage L5 (Mycobacteriophage L5).
   7833..7937    +  CDS            Y4104_STRCO (fragment): Protein inferred from homology: Swiss-Prot protein existence level 3. From Streptomyces coelicolor (strain ATCC BAA-471 / A3(2) / M145).
   7995..8       +  promoter       tight TRE promoter (fragment) (across the origin): Tet-responsive promoter PTight, consisting of seven tet operator sequences followed by the minimal CMV promoter
>Addgene plasmid #159076 | pMSR:MSMEG_0690:Dendra | addgene full sequence | sequence record 316078 | Addgene NGS Result
TGATAGAGTTTGTCCTCCCTATCAGTGATAGATAGGCTTAAGGAGTAATACGACTCACTATAGGGAGAAG
GAGGCCATTATGGCACACACCCTCGAAGTGAGCAGGCTCATCATCGGGCTGCTCATGACGGCCATCGTCT
TGGTGTTCGCCGCCAAGCGAGTGCTCTGGCTGACGAAGCTGATTCGCTCGGGCCAGAAGACGCTCGACGA
GAACGGCCGCAAGAACGATCTGCAAAAGCGCATCACCACGCAGATCACCGAGGTCTTCGGGCAAACGCGC
CTGCTGCGCTGGTCGGTTCCGGGCATCGCGCACTTCTTCACGATGTGGGGCTTCTTCGTCCTCGCCTCGG
TGTACCTCGAGGCCTACGGCGTGCTGTTCGATCCCGAGTTCCACATCCCGTTCATCGGCCGCTGGCCGGT
CCTGGGCTTTCTGCAGGACTTCTTCGCCGTCGCCGTGCTGCTGGGCATCATCGTCTTCGCGATCATCCGC
GTCGTCCGTGAGCCCAAGAAGATCGGGCGCGACTCGCGCTTCTACGGTTCGCACACCGGCGGCGCGTGGG
AGATCCTGTTCATGATCTTCCTGGTCATCGCGACCTACGCGCTGTTCCGCGGTGCCGCGGTCAACACCCT
CGGCGAGCGTTTCCCCTACCAGAGCGGCGCCTTCTTCTCCGACTTCATGGCGTGGATCCTGCGCCCGCTC
GGCGCGACCGCCAACATGTGGATCGAGACCGTCGCCCTGATGGGCCACATCGGCGTCATGCTGGTGTTCC
TGCTGATCGTGCTGCACTCCAAGCACCTGCACATCGGCCTTGCGCCCATCAACGTCACGTTCAAGCGCCT
GCCCAACGGCCTCGGCCCGCTGCTGCCGATGGAGTCCAACGGCGAGTACATCGACTTCGAGGATCCCGCC
GAGGACGCGGTGTTCGGTAAAGGCAAGATCGAGGACTTCACCTGGAAGGGTTACCTGGACTTCACGACCT
GTACCGAGTGTGGCCGCTGCCAGTCGCAGTGCCCGGCGTGGAACACCGGCAAACCGCTGTCGCCCAAGCT
CGTGATCATGAACCTGCGCGACCACATGTTCGCCAAGGCTCCCTACATCCTGGGCGAGAAGCCGTCGCCG
CTGGAGAGCACGCCCGAGGGCGGCCTGGGTGAGAAGGCCCGCGGCGAGAAGCACGAGCAGAAGCACGCGC
ACGACCACGTCCCCGAGTCCGGCTTCGAGCGGATCCTCGGCAGCGGCCCCGAGCAGGCCCTGCGCCCGCT
GGTCGGCACCGAGGAACAGGGCGGCGTGATCGATCCCGACGTGCTGTGGTCCTGCACCAACTGCGGTGCG
TGCGTCGAGCAGTGCCCCGTGGACATCGAGCACATCGACCACATCGTCGACATGCGCCGCTACCAGGTCA
TGGTCGAGTCGGAGTTCCCCGGTGAGCTGGGCGTGCTGTTCAAGAACCTGGAGACCAAGGGCAACCCCTG
GGGCCAGAACGCCAAGGACCGCACCAACTGGATCGACGAGGTCGACTTCGACGTGCCGGTCTACGGCGAG
GACGTCGACTCGTTCGACGGGTTCGAGTACCTGTTCTGGGTCGGCTGCGCCGGCGCCTACGAGGACCGCG
CCAAGAAGACCACAAAGGCCGTCGCCGAACTGCTCGCCACCGCGGGCGTGAAGTTCCTGGTGCTGGGCAC
CGGCGAGACCTGCACGGGCGACTCGGCGCGCCGCTCGGGCAACGAGTTCCTGTTCCAGCAGCTGGCCGCG
CAGAACGTCGAGACCATCAACGAACTGTTCGAAGGCGTCGAGACGGTCGACCGCAAGATCGTGGTGACGT
GCCCGCACTGCTTCAACACGATCGGCCGTGAATACCCGCAGCTGGGTGCCAACTACAGCGTCGTGCACCA
CACGCAGCTGCTCAACCGGCTGGTCCGCGACAAGAAGCTGGTTCCGGTCAAGTCGGTCAGCGAGCAGAAC
GGCCAGCCCGTCACCTACCACGACCCGTGCTTCCTGGGCCGCCACAACAAGGTCTACGAGGCCCCGCGTG
AGCTGGTCGAGGCCTCCGGCGTGACGCTGAAGGAAATGCCGCGCCACGCCGACCGCGGCCTGTGCTGTGG
CGCCGGCGGTGCGCGTATGTGGATGGAAGAGCACATCGGCAAGCGCGTCAACGTCGAACGCACCGAAGAG
GCCATGGACACGGCCTCGACCATCGCGACCGGCTGCCCGTTCTGCCGCGTGATGATCACCGACGGTGTCG
ACGACGTGGCGGCCAGCCGCAACGTCGAGAAGGCCGAGGTGCTCGACGTCGCCCAGCTGCTGCTGAACTC
GCTGGACACCAGCAAGGTCACGCTGCCCGAAAAGGGCACGGCGGCAAAGGAATCCGAGAAGCGCGCCGCT
GCCCGGGCAGAGGCCGAAGCGAAGGCGGAAGCGGCCGCTCCCCCGGTCGAGGAAGCCGCACCCGAAGCAG
AGGCCCCGGCCGCCCCGGCAGCCGGTGGGGCCGAGGCCAAGCCGGTCACCGGCCTGGGCATGGCGGGTGC
CGCGAAGCGTCCGGGCGCCAAGAAAGCCGCACCTGCCGCGGAAGCGTCTGCGGCACCGGCCGCCGCGCCC
GCCCCGGCCAAGGGTCTGGGCCTGGCCGGCGGGGCCAAGCGTCCCGGCGCGAAGAAGGCCGCCGCACCGG
CCGCCGAGGCACCCGCTGCTCCGGCTTCGGACGCTCCGCCGGTCAAGGGGCTCGGTCTCGCGGGTGGTGC
CAAGCGACCCGGCGCCAAGAAGACCGCGGCAGCTGCTCCGGCCGAAAAGCCCGCAGCCACAGAGGCTCCG
GAAGCGTCGGCGACCCCGGCAGCCCCGGCGGCGCCCGTGAAGGGGCTGGGTCTCGCGGCAGGCGCCAAGC
GTCCCGGCGCCAAGAAGACCGCAGCCGCACCGGCCGAAAAGCCCGCAGCCGCAGAGACCGAGGCACCGGC
GCCGGCAGAAACCGCGGCTCCGGCCGAGCCGGCCAAGCCCGAACCGCCCGTCGTGGGCCTCGGCATCGCC
GCGGGCGCTCGCCGTCCGGGTGCCAAGAAGGCGGCCGCCAAGCCTGCCGCTGCGCCGGCGCCCGCCGCCG
AGAAGCCGGCCGAGCAGGCCGCGGAGCCCGAAAAGCCCGCGGAGAAGCCGGCTGAGCCCGAGAAGCCGGA
ACCGCCCGTGGTGGGGCTCGGCATCAAGCCGGGCGCCAAGCGGCCCGGTAAGCGCAAGCTTGGTGCGGCC
GCGGGCAACACGCCTGGCATCAATCTGATCAAGGAGGACATGCGTGTCAAGGTGCATATGGAGGGCAACG
TGAACGGTCACGCCTTCGTGATCGAGGGGGAGGGTAAGGGTAAGCCTTACGAAGGGACCCAGACCGCCAA
CCTCACCGTCAAGGAGGGCGCCCCTCTCCCATTCTCGTACGATATCCTCACTACCGCGGTGCATTACGGG
AACCGCGTGTTCACCAAGTACCCCGAGGATATCCCTGACTACTTCAAGCAGAGCTTCCCGGAGGGATACT
CCTGGGAGCGGACGATGACCTTCGAAGACAAGGGTATCTGTACGATCCGCAGCGACATCTCGCTGGAAGG
GGACTGTTTCTTCCAGAACGTCCGTTTCAAGGGGACCAACTTTCCGCCGAACGGCCCGGTCATGCAGAAG
AAGACCCTCAAGTGGGAGCCGAGCACGGAGAAGCTGCACGTTCGGGACGGCCTCCTGGTCGGCAACATCA
ACATGGCGCTGCTGCTGGAAGGCGGCGGCCACTACCTATGCGACTTCAAGACCACGTACAAAGCGAAGAA
GGTCGTCCAGCTGCCCGACGCGCACTTCGTGGACCACCGCATCGAAATCCTGGGGAACGATTCGGACTAC
AACAAGGTCAAGTTGTACGAGCACGCTGTGGCACGCTATAGCCCGCTCCCGTCGCAGGTCTGGTTCGAAG
GCGGCGGCGGGGAGAACCTGTATTTCCAGGACTACAAGGACGACGACGACAAGTGATTTAAATAACCCCT
TGGGGCCTCTAAACGGGTCTTGAGGGGTTTTTTGTTAACTAGCGTACGATCGAATTCCTGCAGCTCACGG
TAACTGATGCCGTATTTGCAGTACCAGCGTACGGCCCACAGAATGATGTCACGCTGAAAATGCCGGCCTT
TGAATGGGTTCATGTGCAGCTCCATCAGCAAAAGGGGATGATAAGTTTATCACCACCGACTATTTGCAAC
AGTGCCGTTGATCGTGCTATGATCGACTGATGTCATCAGCGGTGGAGTGCAATGTCGTGCAATACGAATG
GCGAAAAGCCGAGCTCATCGGTCAGCTTCTCAACCTTGGGGTTACCCCCGGCGGTGTGCTGCTGGTCCAC
AGCTCCTTCCGTAGCGTCCGGCCCCTCGAAGATGGGCCACTTGGACTGATCGAGGCCCTGCGTGCTACGC
TGGGTCCGGGAGGGACGCTCGTCATGCCCTCGTGGTCAGGTCTGGACGACGAGCCGTTCGATCCTGCCAC
GTCGCCCGTTACACCGGACCTTGGAGTTGTCTCTGACACATTCTGGCGCCTGCCAAATGTAAAGCGCAGC
GCCCATCCATTTGCCTTTGCGGCAGCGGGGCCACAGGCAGAGCAGATCATCTCTGATCCATTGCCCCTGC
CACCTTACTCGCCTGCAAGCCCGGTCGCCCGTGTCCATGAACTCGATGGGCAGGTACTTCTCCTCGGCGT
GGGACACGATGCCAACACGACGCTGCATCTTGCCGAGTTGATGGCAAAGGTTCCCTATGGGGTGCCGAGA
CACTGCACCATTCTTCAGGATGGCAAGTTGGTACGCGTCGATTATCTCGAGAATGACCACTGCTGTGAGC
GCTTTGCCTTGGCGGACAGGTGGCTCAAGGAGAAGAGCCTTCAGAAGGAAGGTCCAGTCGGTCATGCCTT
TGCTCGGTTGATCCGCTCCCGCGACATTGTGGCGACAGCCCTGGGTCAACTGGGCCGAGATCCGTTGATC
TTCCTGCATCCGCCAGAGGCGGGATGCGAAGAATGCGATGCCGCTCGCCAGTCGATTGGCTGAGCTCATG
AGCGGAGAACGAGATGACGTTGGAGGGGCAAGGTCGCGCTGATTGCTGGGGCAACACGGGGGATCCACTA
GTTCCATGAGCGTCAGACCCCGTAGAAAAGATCAAAGGATCTTCTTGAGATCCTTTTTTTCTGCGCGTAA
TCTGCTGCTTGCAAACAAAAAAACCACCGCTACCAGCGGTGGTTTGTTTGCCGGATCAAGAGCTACCAAC
TCTTTTTCCGAAGGTAACTGGCTTCAGCAGAGCGCAGATACCAAATACTGTCCTTCTAGTGTAGCCGTAG
TTAGGCCACCACTTCAAGAACTCTGTAGCACCGCCTACATACCTCGCTCTGCTAATCCTGTTACCAGTGG
CTGCTGCCAGTGGCGATAAGTCGTGTCTTACCGGGTTGGACTCAAGACGATAGTTACCGGATAAGGCGCA
GCGGTCGGGCTGAACGGGGGGTTCGTGCACACAGCCCAGCTTGGAGCGAACGACCTACACCGAACTGAGA
TACCTACAGCGTGAGCTATGAGAAAGCGCCACGCTTCCCGAGGGGAGAAAGGCGGACAGGTATCCGGTAA
GCGGCAGGGTCGGAACAGGAGAGCGCACGAGGGAGCTTCCAGGGGGAAACGCCTGGTATCTTTATAGTCC
TGTCGGGTTTCGCCACCTCTGACTTGAGCGTCGATTTTTGTGATGCTCGTCAGGGGGGCGGAGCCTATGG
AAAAACGCCAGCAACGCGGCCTTTTTACGGTTCCTGGCCTTTTGCTGGCCTTTTGCTCACATGTTCTTTC
CTGCGTTATCCCCTGATTCTGTGGATAACCGTATTACCGCCTTTGAGTGAGCTGATACCGCTCGCCGCAG
CCGAACGACCGAGCGCAACGCGTGCGGCCGCGGTACCCGGGGATCCTCTAGAGTCGACCACCAAGGGCAC
CATCTCTGCTTGGGCCACCCCGTTGGCCGCAGCCAGCTCGCTGAGAGCCGTGAACGACAGGGCGAACGCC
AGCCCGCCGACGGCGAGGGTTCCGACCGCTGCAACTCCCGGTGCAACCTTGTCCCGGTCTATTCTCTTCA
CTGCACCAGCTCCAATCTGGTGTGAATGCCCCTCGTCTGTTCGCGCAGGCGGGGGGCTCTATTCGTTTGT
CAGCATCGAAAGTAGCCAGATCAGGGATGCGTTGCAACCGCGTATGCCCAGGTCAGAAGAGTCGCACAAG
AGTTGCAGACCCCTGGAAAGAAAAATGGCCAGAGGGCGAAAACACCCTCTGACCAGCGGAGCGGGCGACG
GGAATCGAACCCGCGTAGCTAGTTTGGAAGAATGGGTGTCTGCCGACCACATATGGGCCGGTCAAGATAG
GTTTTTACCCCCTCTCGGCTGCATCCTCTAAGTGGAAAGAAATTGCAGGTCGTAGAAGCGCGTTGAAGCC
TGAGAGTTGCACAGGAGTTGCAACCCGGTAGCCTTGTTCACGACGAGAGGAGACCTAGTTGGCACGTCGC
GGATGGGGATCGCTGAAGACTCAGCGCAGCGGGAGGATCCAAGCCTCATACGTCAACCCGCAGGACGGTG
TGAGGTACTACGCGCTGCAGACCTACGACAACAAGATGGACGCCGAAGCCTGGCTCGCGGGCGAGAAGCG
GCTCATCGAGATGGAGACCTGGACCCCTCCACAGGACCGGGCGAAGAAGGCAGCCGCCAGCGCCATCACG
CTGGAGGAGTACACCCGGAAGTGGCTCGTGGAGCGCGACCTCGCAGACGGCACCAGGGATCTGTACAGCG
GGCACGCGGAGCGCCGCATCTACCCGGTGCTAGGTGAAGTGGCGGTCACAGAGATGACGCCAGCTCTGGT
GCGTGCGTGGTGGGCCGGGATGGGTAGGAAGCACCCGACTGCCCGCCGGCATGCCTACAACGTCCTCCGG
GCGGTGATGAACACAGCGGTCGAGGACAAGCTGATCGCAGAGAACCCGTGCCGGATCGAGCAGAAGGCAG
CCGATGAGCGCGACGTAGAGGCGCTGACGCCTGAGGAGCTGGACATCGTCGCCGCTGAGATCTTCGAGCA
CTACCGGATCGCGGCATACATCCTGGCGTGGACGAGCCTCCGGTTCGGAGAGCTGATCGAGCTTCGCCGC
AAGGACATCGTGGACGACGGCATGACGATGAAGCTCCGGGTGCGCCGTGGCGCTTCCCGCGTGGGGAACA
AGATCGTCGTTGGCAACGCCAAGACCGTCCGGTCGAAGCGTCCTGTGACGGTTCCGCCTCACGTCGCGGA
GATGATCCGAGCGCACATGAAGGACCGTACGAAGATGAACAAGGGCCCCGAGGCATTCCTGGTGACCACG
ACGCAGGGCAACCGGCTGTCGAAGTCCGCGTTCACCAAGTCGCTGAAGCGTGGCTACGCCAAGATCGGTC
GGCCGGAACTCCGCATCCACGACCTCCGCGCTGTCGGCGCTACGTTCGCCGCTCAGGCAGGTGCGACGAC
CAAGGAGCTGATGGCCCGTCTCGGTCACACGACTCCTAGGATGGCGATGAAGTACCAGATGGCGTCTGAG
GCCCGCGACGAGGCTATCGCTGAGGCGATGTCCAAGCTGGCCAAGACCTCCTGAAACGCAAAAAGCCCCC
CTCCCAAGGACACTGAGTCCTAAAGAGGGGGGTTTCTTGTCAGTACGCGAAGAACCACGCCTGGCCGCGA
GCGCCAGCACCGCCGCTCTGTGCGGAGACCTGGGCACCAGCCCCGCCGCCGCCAGGAGCATTGCCGTTCC
CGCCAGAAATCTAGACGGTGACCACAACGCGCCCGCTTTGATCGGGGACGTCGAAATATTGGATCGTCGG
CACCGTCACGGCCGTGGGAGGCGGCACGATCCGCGACGTGATGATCGGCCGCATCCCCACGGTGCTGCGC
AGTGAGCTCTACGCCATCCCGGCGTTGATCTGTGCGTTCGCACGCACAGGCCCGGTGTGAGAAGGGTCTC
TGACGAGCGGGAGAACTCCCTATCAG
