>Addgene plasmid #159076 | pMSR:MSMEG_0690:Dendra | depositor partial sequence | sequence record 307018 | insert sequence
ATGGCACACACCCTCGAAGTGAGCAGGCTCATCATCGGGCTGCTCATGACGGCCATCGTCTTGGTGTTCG
CCGCCAAGCGAGTGCTCTGGCTGACGAAGCTGATTCGCTCGGGCCAGAAGACGCTCGACGAGAACGGCCG
CAAGAACGATCTGCAAAAGCGCATCACCACGCAGATCACCGAGGTCTTCGGGCAAACGCGCCTGCTGCGC
TGGTCGGTTCCGGGCATCGCGCACTTCTTCACGATGTGGGGCTTCTTCGTCCTCGCCTCGGTGTACCTCG
AGGCCTACGGCGTGCTGTTCGATCCCGAGTTCCACATCCCGTTCATCGGCCGCTGGCCGGTCCTGGGCTT
TCTGCAGGACTTCTTCGCCGTCGCCGTGCTGCTGGGCATCATCGTCTTCGCGATCATCCGCGTCGTCCGT
GAGCCCAAGAAGATCGGGCGCGACTCGCGCTTCTACGGTTCGCACACCGGCGGCGCGTGGGAGATCCTGT
TCATGATCTTCCTGGTCATCGCGACCTACGCGCTGTTCCGCGGTGCCGCGGTCAACACCCTCGGCGAGCG
TTTCCCCTACCAGAGCGGCGCCTTCTTCTCCGACTTCATGGCGTGGATCCTGCGCCCGCTCGGCGCGACC
GCCAACATGTGGATCGAGACCGTCGCCCTGATGGGCCACATCGGCGTCATGCTGGTGTTCCTGCTGATCG
TGCTGCACTCCAAGCACCTGCACATCGGCCTTGCGCCCATCAACGTCACGTTCAAGCGCCTGCCCAACGG
CCTCGGCCCGCTGCTGCCGATGGAGTCCAACGGCGAGTACATCGACTTCGAGGATCCCGCCGAGGACGCG
GTGTTCGGTAAAGGCAAGATCGAGGACTTCACCTGGAAGGGTTACCTGGACTTCACGACCTGTACCGAGT
GTGGCCGCTGCCAGTCGCAGTGCCCGGCGTGGAACACCGGCAAACCGCTGTCGCCCAAGCTCGTGATCAT
GAACCTGCGCGACCACATGTTCGCCAAGGCTCCCTACATCCTGGGCGAGAAGCCGTCGCCGCTGGAGAGC
ACGCCCGAGGGCGGCCTGGGTGAGAAGGCCCGCGGCGAGAAGCACGAGCAGAAGCACGCGCACGACCACG
TCCCCGAGTCCGGCTTCGAGCGGATCCTCGGCAGCGGCCCCGAGCAGGCCCTGCGCCCGCTGGTCGGCAC
CGAGGAACAGGGCGGCGTGATCGATCCCGACGTGCTGTGGTCCTGCACCAACTGCGGTGCGTGCGTCGAG
CAGTGCCCCGTGGACATCGAGCACATCGACCACATCGTCGACATGCGCCGCTACCAGGTCATGGTCGAGT
CGGAGTTCCCCGGTGAGCTGGGCGTGCTGTTCAAGAACCTGGAGACCAAGGGCAACCCCTGGGGCCAGAA
CGCCAAGGACCGCACCAACTGGATCGACGAGGTCGACTTCGACGTGCCGGTCTACGGCGAGGACGTCGAC
TCGTTCGACGGGTTCGAGTACCTGTTCTGGGTCGGCTGCGCCGGCGCCTACGAGGACCGCGCCAAGAAGA
CCACAAAGGCCGTCGCCGAACTGCTCGCCACCGCGGGCGTGAAGTTCCTGGTGCTGGGCACCGGCGAGAC
CTGCACGGGCGACTCGGCGCGCCGCTCGGGCAACGAGTTCCTGTTCCAGCAGCTGGCCGCGCAGAACGTC
GAGACCATCAACGAACTGTTCGAAGGCGTCGAGACGGTCGACCGCAAGATCGTGGTGACGTGCCCGCACT
GCTTCAACACGATCGGCCGTGAATACCCGCAGCTGGGTGCCAACTACAGCGTCGTGCACCACACGCAGCT
GCTCAACCGGCTGGTCCGCGACAAGAAGCTGGTTCCGGTCAAGTCGGTCAGCGAGCAGAACGGCCAGCCC
GTCACCTACCACGACCCGTGCTTCCTGGGCCGCCACAACAAGGTCTACGAGGCCCCGCGTGAGCTGGTCG
AGGCCTCCGGCGTGACGCTGAAGGAAATGCCGCGCCACGCCGACCGCGGCCTGTGCTGTGGCGCCGGCGG
TGCGCGTATGTGGATGGAAGAGCACATCGGCAAGCGCGTCAACGTCGAACGCACCGAAGAGGCCATGGAC
ACGGCCTCGACCATCGCGACCGGCTGCCCGTTCTGCCGCGTGATGATCACCGACGGTGTCGACGACGTGG
CGGCCAGCCGCAACGTCGAGAAGGCCGAGGTGCTCGACGTCGCCCAGCTGCTGCTGAACTCGCTGGACAC
CAGCAAGGTCACGCTGCCCGAAAAGGGCACGGCGGCAAAGGAATCCGAGAAGCGCGCCGCTGCCCGGGCA
GAGGCCGAAGCGAAGGCGGAAGCGGCCGCTCCCCCGGTCGAGGAAGCCGCACCCGAAGCAGAGGCCCCGG
CCGCCCCGGCAGCCGGTGGGGCCGAGGCCAAGCCGGTCACCGGCCTGGGCATGGCGGGTGCCGCGAAGCG
TCCGGGCGCCAAGAAAGCCGCACCTGCCGCGGAAGCGTCTGCGGCACCGGCCGCCGCGCCCGCCCCGGCC
AAGGGTCTGGGCCTGGCCGGCGGGGCCAAGCGTCCCGGCGCGAAGAAGGCCGCCGCACCGGCCGCCGAGG
CACCCGCTGCTCCGGCTTCGGACGCTCCGCCGGTCAAGGGGCTCGGTCTCGCGGGTGGTGCCAAGCGACC
CGGCGCCAAGAAGACCGCGGCAGCTGCTCCGGCCGAAAAGCCCGCAGCCACAGAGGCTCCGGAAGCGTCG
GCGACCCCGGCAGCCCCGGCGGCGCCCGTGAAGGGGCTGGGTCTCGCGGCAGGCGCCAAGCGTCCCGGCG
CCAAGAAGACCGCAGCCGCACCGGCCGAAAAGCCCGCAGCCGCAGAGACCGAGGCACCGGCGCCGGCAGA
AACCGCGGCTCCGGCCGAGCCGGCCAAGCCCGAACCGCCCGTCGTGGGCCTCGGCATCGCCGCGGGCGCT
CGCCGTCCGGGTGCCAAGAAGGCGGCCGCCAAGCCTGCCGCTGCGCCGGCGCCCGCCGCCGAGAAGCCGG
CCGAGCAGGCCGCGGAGCCCGAAAAGCCCGCGGAGAAGCCGGCTGAGCCCGAGAAGCCGGAACCGCCCGT
GGTGGGGCTCGGCATCAAGCCGGGCGCCAAGCGGCCCGGTAAGCGC
